>Addgene plasmid #239896 | LLP974 | addgene full sequence | sequence record 490741 | Addgene NGS Result
TAGGTGTATTATCCCAGATCTTATCGGAATGGGAAAGTCTGGTAAATCTGGAAATGGTTCTTACAGACTT
TTGGATCATTATAAGTACCTCACAGCTTGGTTCGAACTTCTCAACTTACCTAAGAAGATTATTTTCGTTG
GACACGATTGGGGTGCTTGCTTGGCATTCCATTACTCATACGAACACCAAGATAAGATCAAAGCTATAGT
TCATGCAGAGAGTGTTGTGGATGTGATAGAATCTTGGGATGAGTGGCCAGATATTGAAGAGGATATTGCT
TTGATCAAGTCTGAAGAGGGAGAAAAGATGGTTCTCGAAAATAACTTTTTCGTGGAAACTATGCTTCCTT
CAAAGATTATGAGAAAATTGGAACCAGAAGAGTTTGCTGCATATCTCGAACCTTTCAAGGAAAAAGGAGA
GGTTAGAAGGCCAACACTCAGTTGGCCTAGGGAAATACCATTAGTTAAGGGAGGTAAACCTGATGTTGTG
CAGATCGTGAGAAATTATAACGCTTACCTTAGGGCATCAGATGATTTGCCTAAGATGTTCATCGAGTCAG
ATCCAGGATTTTTCAGTAATGCTATAGTTGAAGGTGCAAAGAAATTTCCAAACACCGAGTTCGTTAAGGT
GAAAGGATTGCATTTCTCACAAGAAGATGCTCCTGATGAGATGGGAAAGTATATTAAGTCTTTTGTTGAA
AGAGTGCTCAAAAACGAGCAGGGTTCTCGATCTGATGCTTCTGAAGTAACGTCAACAAGCTCCCAGTCTG
AGGTATGCACAGTGGAAACGCCAGGTTGTGTTGGTTCTTAAGGTACCCGGCCATGCTAGAGTCCGCAAAA
ATCACCAGTCTCTCTCTACAAATCTATCTCTCTCTATTTTTCTCCAGAATAATGTGTGAGTAGTTCCCAG
ATAAGGGAATTAGGGTTCTTATAGGGTTTCGCTCATGTGTTGAGCATATAAGAAACCCTTAGTATGTATT
TGTATTTGTAAAATACTTCTATCAATAAAATTTCTAATTCCTAAAACCAAAATCCAGTGACCTACTAGTA
ATAAAATATCTTTATTTTCATTACATCTGTGTGTTGGTTTTTTGTGTGAATCGATAGTACTAACATACGC
TCTCCATCAAAACAAAACGAAACAAAACAAACTAGCAAAATAGGCTGTCCCCAGTGCAAGTGCAGGTGCC
AGAACATTTCTCTAGCGCTCTCTAGAGAACCGCAACGTTGAAGGAGCCACTGAGCCGCGGGTTTCTGGAG
TTTAATGAGCTAAGCACATACGTCAGAAACCATTATTGCGCGTTCAAAAGTCGCCTAAGGTCACTATCAG
CTAGCAAATATTTCTTGTCAAAAATGCTCCACTGACGTTCCATAAATTCCCCTCGGTATCCAATTAGAGT
CCATGGATGGAAGACGCCAAAAACATAAAGAAAGGCCCGGCGCCATTCTATCCGCTGGAAGATGGAACCG
CTGGAGAGCAACTGCATAAGGTAAGTTTCTGCTTCTACCTTTGATATATATATAATAATTATCATTAATT
AGTAGTAATATAATATTTCAAATATTTTTTTCAAAATAAAAGAATGTAGTATATAGCAATTGCTTTTCTG
TAGTTTATAAGTGTGTATATTTTAATTTATAACTTTTCTAATATATGACCAAAATTTGTTGATGTGCAGG
CTATGAAGAGATACGCCCTGGTTCCTGGAACAATTGCTTTTACAGATGCACATATCGAGGTGGACATCAC
TTACGCTGAGTACTTCGAAATGTCCGTTCGGTTGGCAGAAGCTATGAAACGATATGGGCTGAATACAAAT
CACAGAATCGTCGTATGCAGTGAAAACTCTCTTCAATTCTTTATGCCGGTGTTGGGCGCGTTATTTATCG
GAGTTGCAGTTGCGCCCGCGAACGACATTTATAATGAACGTGAATTGCTCAACAGTATGGGCATTTCGCA
GCCTACCGTGGTGTTCGTTTCCAAAAAGGGGTTGCAAAAAATTTTGAACGTGCAAAAAAAGCTCCCAATC
ATCCAAAAAATTATTATCATGGATTCTAAAACGGATTACCAGGGATTTCAGTCGATGTACACGTTCGTCA
CATCTCATCTACCTCCCGGTTTTAATGAATACGATTTTGTGCCAGAGTCCTTCGATAGGGACAAGACAAT
TGCACTGATCATGAACTCCTCTGGATCTACTGGTCTGCCTAAAGGTGTCGCTCTGCCTCATAGAACTGCC
TGCGTGAGATTCTCGCATGCCAGAGATCCTATTTTTGGCAATCAAATCATTCCGGATACTGCGATTTTAA
GTGTTGTTCCATTCCATCACGGTTTTGGAATGTTTACTACACTCGGATATTTGATATGTGGATTTCGAGT
CGTCTTAATGTATAGATTTGAAGAAGAGCTGTTTCTGAGGAGCCTTCAGGATTACAAGATTCAAAGTGCG
CTGCTGGTGCCAACCCTATTCTCCTTCTTCGCCAAAAGCACTCTGATTGACAAATACGATTTATCTAATT
TACACGAAATTGCTTCTGGTGGCGCTCCCCTCTCTAAGGAAGTCGGGGAAGCGGTTGCCAAGAGGTTCCA
TCTGCCAGGTATCAGGCAAGGATATGGGCTCACTGAGACTACATCAGCTATTCTGATTACACCCGAGGGG
GATGATAAACCGGGCGCGGTCGGTAAAGTTGTTCCATTTTTTGAAGCGAAGGTTGTGGATCTGGATACCG
GGAAAACGCTGGGCGTTAATCAAAGAGGCGAACTGTGTGTGAGAGGTCCTATGATTATGTCCGGTTATGT
AAACAATCCGGAAGCGACCAACGCCTTGATTGACAAGGATGGATGGCTACATTCTGGAGACATAGCTTAC
TGGGACGAAGACGAACACTTCTTCATCGTTGACCGCCTGAAGTCTCTGATTAAGTACAAAGGCTATCAGG
TGGCTCCCGCTGAATTGGAATCCATCTTGCTCCAACACCCCAACATCTTCGACGCAGGTGTCGCAGGTCT
TCCCGACGATGACGCCGGTGAACTTCCCGCCGCCGTTGTTGTTTTGGAGCACGGAAAGACGATGACGGAA
AAAGAGATCGTGGATTACGTCGCCAGTCAAGTAACAACCGCGAAAAAGTTGCGCGGAGGAGTTGTGTTTG
TGGACGAAGTACCGAAAGGTCTTACCGGAAAACTCGACGCAAGAAAAATCAGAGAGATCCTCATAAAGGC
CAAGAAGGGCGGAAAGATCGCCGTGTAACTCGAGGATCGTTCAAACATTTGGCAATAAAGTTTCTTAAGA
TTGAATCCTGTTGCCGGTCTTGCGACGATTATCATATAATTTCTGTTGAATTACGTTAAGCATGTAATAA
TTAACATGTAATGCATGACGTTATTTATGAGATGGGTTTTTATGATTAGAGTCCCGCAATTATACATTTA
ATACGCGATAGAAAACAAAATATAGCGCGCAAACTAGGATAAATTATCGCGCGCGGTGTCATCTATGTTA
CTAGATCAATAAAATATCTTTATTTTCATTACATCTGTGTGTTGGTTTTTTGTGTGAATCGATAGTACTA
ACATACGCTCTCCATCAAAACAAAACGAAACAAAACAAACTAGCAAAATAGGCTGTCCCCAGTGCAAGTG
CAGGTGCCAGAACATTTCTCTGAGCTCCAGCTTTTGTTCCCTTTAGTGAGGGTTAATTTCGAGCTTGGCG
TAATCATGGTCATAGCTGTTTCCTGTGTGAAATTGTTATCCGCTCACAATTCCACACAACATACGAGCCG
GAAGCATAAAGTGTAAAGCCTGGGGTGCCTAATGAGTGAGCTAACTCACATTAATTGCGTTGCGCTCACT
GCCCGCTTTCCAGTCGGGAAACCTGTCGTGCCAGCTGCATTAATGAATCGGCCAACGCGCGGGGAGAGGC
GGTTTGCGTATTGGGCGCTCTTCCGCTTCCTCGCTCACTGACTCGCTGCGCTCGGTCGTTCGGCTGCGGC
GAGCGGTATCAGCTCACTCAAAGGCGGTAATACGGTTATCCACAGAATCAGGGGATAACGCAGGAAAGAA
CATGTGAGCAAAAGGCCAGCAAAAGGCCAGGAACCGTAAAAAGGCCGCGTTGCTGGCGTTTTTCCATAGG
CTCCGCCCCCCTGACGAGCATCACAAAAATCGACGCTCAAGTCAGAGGTGGCGAAACCCGACAGGACTAT
AAAGATACCAGGCGTTTCCCCCTGGAAGCTCCCTCGTGCGCTCTCCTGTTCCGACCCTGCCGCTTACCGG
ATACCTGTCCGCCTTTCTCCCTTCGGGAAGCGTGGCGCTTTCTCATAGCTCACGCTGTAGGTATCTCAGT
TCGGTGTAGGTCGTTCGCTCCAAGCTGGGCTGTGTGCACGAACCCCCCGTTCAGCCCGACCGCTGCGCCT
TATCCGGTAACTATCGTCTTGAGTCCAACCCGGTAAGACACGACTTATCGCCACTGGCAGCAGCCACTGG
TAACAGGATTAGCAGAGCGAGGTATGTAGGCGGTGCTACAGAGTTCTTGAAGTGGTGGCCTAACTACGGC
TACACTAGAAGAACAGTATTTGGTATCTGCGCTCTGCTGAAGCCAGTTACCTTCGGAAAAAGAGTTGGTA
GCTCTTGATCCGGCAAACAAACCACCGCTGGTAGCGGTGGTTTTTTTGTTTGCAAGCAGCAGATTACGCG
CAGAAAAAAAGGATCTCAAGAAGATCCTTTGATCTTTTCTACGGGGTCTGACGCTCAGTGGAACGAAAAC
TCACGTTAAGGGATTTTGGTCATGAGATTATCAAAAAGGATCTTCACCTAGATCCTTTTAAATTAAAAAT
GAAGTTTTAAATCAATCTAAAGTATATATGAGTAAACTTGGTCTGACAGTTACCAATGCTTAATCAGTGA
GGCACCTATCTCAGCGATCTGTCTATTTCGTTCATCCATAGTTGCCTGACTCCCCGTCGTGTAGATAACT
ACGATACGGGAGGGCTTACCATCTGGCCCCAGTGCTGCAATGATACCGCGAGACCCACGCTCACCGGCTC
CAGATTTATCAGCAATAAACCAGCCAGCCGGAAGGGCCGAGCGCAGAAGTGGTCCTGCAACTTTATCCGC
CTCCATCCAGTCTATTAATTGTTGCCGGGAAGCTAGAGTAAGTAGTTCGCCAGTTAATAGTTTGCGCAAC
GTTGTTGCCATTGCTACAGGCATCGTGGTGTCACGCTCGTCGTTTGGTATGGCTTCATTCAGCTCCGGTT
CCCAACGATCAAGGCGAGTTACATGATCCCCCATGTTGTGCAAAAAAGCGGTTAGCTCCTTCGGTCCTCC
GATCGTTGTCAGAAGTAAGTTGGCCGCAGTGTTATCACTCATGGTTATGGCAGCACTGCATAATTCTCTT
ACTGTCATGCCATCCGTAAGATGCTTTTCTGTGACTGGTGAGTACTCAACCAAGTCATTCTGAGAATAGT
GTATGCGGCGACCGAGTTGCTCTTGCCCGGCGTCAATACGGGATAATACCGCGCCACATAGCAGAACTTT
AAAAGTGCTCATCATTGGAAAACGTTCTTCGGGGCGAAAACTCTCAAGGATCTTACCGCTGTTGAGATCC
AGTTCGATGTAACCCACTCGTGCACCCAACTGATCTTCAGCATCTTTTACTTTCACCAGCGTTTCTGGGT
GAGCAAAAACAGGAAGGCAAAATGCCGCAAAAAAGGGAATAAGGGCGACACGGAAATGTTGAATACTCAT
ACTCTTCCTTTTTCAATATTATTGAAGCATTTATCAGGGTTATTGTCTCATGAGCGGATACATATTTGAA
TGTATTTAGAAAAATAAACAAATAGGGGTTCCGCGCACATTTCCCCGAAAAGTGCCACCTAAATTGTAAG
CGTTAATATTTTGTTAAAATTCGCGTTAAATTTTTGTTAAATCAGCTCATTTTTTAACCAATAGGCCGAA
ATCGGCAAAATCCCTTATAAATCAAAAGAATAGACCGAGATAGGGT
[37 nt withheld, positions 5997-6033]
AAAGAACGTGGACTCCAACGTCAAAGG
[49 nt withheld, positions 6061-6109]
T
[91 nt withheld, positions 6111-6201]
G
[124 nt withheld, positions 6203-6326]
CCCATTCGCCATTCAGGCTGCGCAACTGTTGGGAAGGGCGATCGGTGCGGGCCTCTTCGCTATTACGCCA
GCTGGCGAAAGGGGGATGTGCTGCAAGGCGATTAAGTTGGGTAACGCCAGGGTTTTCCCAGTCACGACGT
TGTAAAACGACGGCCAGTGAATTGTAATACGACTCACTATAGGGCGAATTGGGTACAAGCTTGATCATGC
CGAATTCCGAACGCGTTTGAGACTTTTCAACAAAGGGTAATATCGGGAAACCTCCTCGGATTCCATTGCC
CAGCTATCTGTCACTTCATCAAAAGGACAGTAGAAAAGGAAGGTGGCACCTACAAATGCCATCATTGCGA
TAAAGGAAAGGCTATCGTTCAAGATGCCTCTGCCGACAGTGGTCCCAAAGATGGACCCCCACCCACGAGG
AGCATCGTGGAAAAAGAAGACGTTCCAACCACGTCTTCAAAGCAAGTGGATTGATGTGATATCTCCACTG
ACGTAAGGGATGACGCACAATCCCACGGACGCGCTAGTGTGAGTGCTGGTATATAAGCTGGGTGTCCCAT
TGAAATGGGGACGGATCCGTCGACATAACTGCAGATGACTTCAAAGGTGTATGATCCTGAGCAGGTAAGT
TTCTGCTTCTACCTTTGATATATATATAATAATTATCATTAATTAGTAGTAATATAATATTTCAAATATT
TTTTTCAAAATAAAAGAATGTAGTATATAGCAATTGCTTTTCTGTAGTTTATAAGTGTGTATATTTTAAT
TTATAACTTTTCTAATATATGACCAAAATTTGTTGATGTGCAGAGAAAAAGAATGATAACTGGTCCACAA
TGGTGGGCAAGATGTAAACAGATGAACGTGCTTGATTCTTTCATTAATTACTACGATTCAGAAAAGCACG
CTGAGAATGCAGTTATCTTTCTTCACGGAAACGCTGCATCTTCATATTTGTGGAGACATGTTGTGCCTCA
CATTGAACCAGTGGC
Features (pLannotate 1.2.2; 25 found; start..end, strand, type, name):
    728..802     +  CDS            DREB2A (fragment): DRE2A_ARATH - Also known as ERF045. Experimental evidence at protein level: Swiss-Prot protein existence level 1. Transcriptional activator that binds specifically to the DNA sequence 5'-[AG]CCGAC-3'. Binding to the C-repeat/DRE element mediates high salinity- and dehydration-inducible transcription. From Arabidopsis thaliana (Mouse-ear cress).
    879..1038    +  polyA_signal   CaMV poly(A) signal (fragment): cauliflower mosaic virus polyadenylation signal
   1050..1098    +  polyA_signal   poly(A) signal: synthetic polyadenylation signal
   1112..1203    +  misc_feature   pause site: RNA polymerase II transcriptional pause signal from the human α2 globin gene
   1217..1396    +  promoter       NOS promoter: nopaline synthase promoter
   1407..1491    +  CDS            luciferase (fragment): firefly luciferase; luc+; enhanced luc+ version of the luciferase gene
   1491..1679    +  intron         IV2 intron: modified second intron of the potato ST-LS1 gene (Vancanneyt et al., 1990)
   1678..3248    +  CDS            luciferase (fragment): firefly luciferase; luc+; enhanced luc+ version of the luciferase gene
   3255..3507    +  terminator     NOS terminator: nopaline synthase terminator and poly(A) signal
   3508..3556    +  polyA_signal   poly(A) signal: synthetic polyadenylation signal
   3570..3661    +  misc_feature   pause site: RNA polymerase II transcriptional pause signal from the human α2 globin gene
   3680..3698    -  promoter       T3 promoter: promoter for bacteriophage T3 RNA polymerase
   3743..3759    -  protein_bind   lac operator: The lac repressor binds to the lac operator to inhibit transcription in E. coli. This inhibition can be relieved by adding lactose or isopropyl-β-D-thiogalactopyranoside (IPTG). lac repressor encoded by lacI
   3767..3797    -  promoter       lac promoter: promoter for the E. coli lac operon
   3812..3833    -  protein_bind   CAP binding site: CAP binding activates transcription in the presence of cAMP. E. coli catabolite activator protein
   3846..3938    -  CDS            lacI (fragment): lac repressor; lacI; The lac repressor binds to the lac operator to inhibit transcription in E. coli. This inhibition can be relieved by adding lactose or isopropyl-β-D-thiogalactopyranoside (IPTG).
   4121..4709    -  rep_origin     ori: high-copy-number ColE1/pMB1/pBR322/pUC origin of replication
   4880..5740    -  CDS            AmpR: β-lactamase; bla; confers resistance to ampicillin, carbenicillin, and related antibiotics
   5741..5845    -  promoter       AmpR promoter: bla
   5898..6326    -  rep_origin     f1 ori (sequence partly withheld): f1 bacteriophage origin of replication; arrow indicates direction of (+) strand synthesis
   6331..6488    -  CDS            lacZα (fragment): LacZα fragment of β-galactosidase; lacZ fragment
   6491..6509    +  promoter       T7 promoter: promoter for bacteriophage T7 RNA polymerase
   6554..6842    +  promoter       CaMV 35S promoter (fragment): strong constitutive promoter from cauliflower mosaic virus
   6951..7139    +  intron         IV2 intron: modified second intron of the potato ST-LS1 gene (Vancanneyt et al., 1990)
   7137..721     +  CDS            LUCI_RENRE (across the origin): Experimental evidence at protein level: Swiss-Prot protein existence level 1. Upon binding the substrate, the enzyme catalyzes an oxygenation, producing a very short-lived hydroperoxide that cyclizes into a dioxetanone structure, which collapses, releasing a CO(2) molecule. The spontaneous breakdown of the dioxetanone releases the energy (about 50 kcal/mole) that is necessary to generate the excited state of the coelenteramide product, which is the singlet form of the monoanion. In vivo the product undergoes the process of nonradiative energy transfer to an accessory protein, a green fluoresce
