[The description below was written by a language model from this plasmid's Addgene catalogue record and pLannotate feature annotations shown in this document.]
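Description:
LLP974 is a dual-luciferase reporter plasmid for plant synthetic biology, built on the pBluescript SK(+) backbone. It is maintained in E. coli as a high-copy plasmid through the ColE1/pUC-type origin and selected with ampicillin via the β-lactamase gene. The backbone also retains the f1 phage origin, the T7 and T3 promoters, and remnants of the lac promoter/operator and lacZα region. No T-DNA borders or plant selection marker are annotated, so it appears suited to direct DNA delivery for transient assays rather than Agrobacterium-mediated transformation, though the record does not state the delivery route.

The payload consists of two plant expression units arranged in tandem. In the first, an engineered CaMV 35S-derived promoter called SynPro-09 (annotated as a 35S promoter fragment) drives Renilla luciferase. The coding sequence is interrupted by the potato ST-LS1 IV2 intron, which prevents functional expression in bacteria. According to the catalogue entry it carries a C-terminal PEST degradation tag, which shortens reporter half-life so that the signal tracks changes in promoter activity. The feature table does not annotate a PEST element as such, but a short segment directly after the Rluc coding region matches Arabidopsis DREB2A and may correspond to it. This unit ends in a CaMV poly(A) signal, followed by a synthetic poly(A) signal and an RNA polymerase II pause site that insulate it from the downstream cassette. The second unit uses the NOS promoter to express an intron-containing firefly luciferase with a NOS terminator and the same insulating elements, providing a constitutive normalisation control.

The associated work concerns CRISPRi-based gene circuits in plants. SynPro-09 is therefore presumably a repressible synthetic promoter whose output is read as the Renilla-to-firefly ratio, but its specific design is not given in the record.
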