Addgene plasmid #239896: LLP974
Purpose: CaMV 35S-SynPro-09 engineered promoter driving the expression of Renilla luciferase
Depositing lab: Ryan Lister. Depositing organization: University of Western Australia. Publication: CRISPRi-based circuits to control gene expression in plants. Khan MA, Herring G, Zhu JY, Oliva M, Fourie E, Johnston B, Zhang Z, Potter J, Pineda L, Pflueger J, Swain T, Pflueger C, Lloyd JPB, Secco D, Small I, Kidd BN, Lister R. Nat Biotechnol. 2025 Mar;43(3):416-430. doi: 10.1038/s41587-024-02236-w. Epub 2024 May 20. PubMed 38769424.
Backbone
  Vector backbone: pBluescript SK(+)
  Vector type: Synthetic Biology
Growth in bacteria
  Bacterial resistance: Ampicillin, 100 μg/mL
  Growth temperature: 30°C
  Growth strain: DH5alpha
  Copy number: High Copy
Gene/Insert
  Gene/Insert name: CaMV 35S-SynPro-09::Rluc (alt name: Other genes: NOS::Fluc)
  Species: Synthetic
  Mutation: N/A
  Tag / fusion protein: PEST on C-terminus of Rluc (C terminal on insert)
  Cloning method: Restriction Enzyme; 5′ cloning site Unknown (unknown if destroyed)
Terms and licenses: Academic/Nonprofit Terms; Industry Terms: Not Available to Industry
How to cite: LLP974 was a gift from Ryan Lister (Addgene plasmid # 239896 ; http://n2t.net/addgene:239896 ; RRID:Addgene_239896)
